>Addgene plasmid #223440 | pCHMP2A-NS3-Green | addgene full sequence | sequence record 443389 | Addgene NGS Result
GACGGATCGGGAGATCTCCCGATCCCCTATGGTGCACTCTCAGTACAATCTGCTCTGATGCCGCATAGTT
AAGCCAGTATCTGCTCCCTGCTTGTGTGTTGGAGGTCGCTGAGTAGTGCGCGAGCAAAATTTAAGCTACA
ACAAGGCAAGGCTTGACCGACAATTGCATGAAGAATCTGCTTAGGGTTAGGCGTTTTGCGCTGCTTCGCG
ATGTACGGGCCAGATATACGCGTTGACATTGATTATTGACTAGTTATTAATAGTAATCAATTACGGGGTC
ATTAGTTCATAGCCCATATATGGAGTTCCGCGTTACATAACTTACGGTAAATGGCCCGCCTGGCTGACCG
CCCAACGACCCCCGCCCATTGACGTCAATAATGACGTATGTTCCCATAGTAACGCCAATAGGGACTTTCC
ATTGACGTCAATGGGTGGAGTATTTACGGTAAACTGCCCACTTGGCAGTACATCAAGTGTATCATATGCC
AAGTACGCCCCCTATTGACGTCAATGACGGTAAATGGCCCGCCTGGCATTATGCCCAGTACATGACCTTA
TGGGACTTTCCTACTTGGCAGTACATCTACGTATTAGTCATCGCTATTACCATGGTGATGCGGTTTTGGC
AGTACATCAATGGGCGTGGATAGCGGTTTGACTCACGGGGATTTCCAAGTCTCCACCCCATTGACGTCAA
TGGGAGTTTGTTTTGGCACCAAAATCAACGGGACTTTCCAAAATGTCGTAACAACTCCGCCCCATTGACG
CAAATGGGCGGTAGGCGTGTACGGTGGGAGGTCTATATAAGCAGAGCTCTCTGGCTAACTAGAGAACCCA
CTGCTTACTGGCTTATCGAAATTAATACGACTCACTATAGGGAGACCCAAGCTGGCTAGCGTTTAAACTT
AAGCTTATGGACCTGCTGTTCGGCAGAAGAAAGACCCCTGAGGAACTGCTGCGGCAGAACCAGAGAGCCC
TGAACAGAGCCATGAGAGAGCTGGACAGAGAGCGGCAGAAGCTGGAAACCCAAGAGAAGAAGATCATTGC
CGACATCAAGAAGATGGCCAAGCAGGGCCAGATGGACGCCGTCAGAATCATGGCCAAAGACCTCGTGCGG
ACTCGGAGATACGTGCGGAAGTTCGTGCTGATGCGGGCCAATATCCAGGCCGTGTCTCTGAAGATCCAGA
CACTGAAGTCCAACAACAGCATGGCCCAGGCCATGAAGGGCGTGACAAAGGCCATGGGCACCATGAACAG
ACAGCTGAAGCTGCCCCAGATCCAGAAAATCATGATGGAATTCGAGCGGCAGGCCGAGATCATGGACATG
AAGGAAGAGATGATGAACGACGCCATCGACGATGCCATGGGCGACGAAGAGGATGAAGAGGAATCCGACG
CCGTGGTGTCCCAGGTGCTGGATGAACTGGGACTGAGCCTGACCGACGAGCTGAGCAATCTGCCTAGCAC
AGGCGGATCTCTGTCTGTGGCTGCCGGCGGAAAGAAAGCCGAAGCTGCTGCTTCTGCCCTGGCCGATGCT
GATGCCGATCTGGAAGAGAGACTGAAGAACCTGCGGCGGGATGGCGGCTCTACAGGCAATTGGAGCCATC
CTCAGTTCGAGAAAGGCAGCGGCAGCTGTCAAGAGTTTGATGAGATGGAAGAGTGCAGCCAGCATCTGCC
TGGCGCTGGATCTTCTGGCGGATCTCACATGGCCAGCATGAAGAAAAAGGGCAGCGTGGTCATCGTGGGC
AGAATCAACCTGAGCGGCGATACCGCCTACGCTCAGCAGACAAGAGGCGAGGAAGGCTGCCAAGAGACAA
GCCAGACCGGCAGAGACAAGAACCAGGTGGAAGGCGAGGTGCAGATCGTGTCTACAGCTACCCAGACCTT
CCTGGCCACCAGCATCAATGGCGTGCTGTGGACAGTGTATCACGGCGCTGGCACCAGGACAATCGCCTCT
CCAAAAGGCCCCGTGACACAGATGTACACCAATGTGGACAAAGATCTGGTGGGTTGGCAGGCACCGCAAG
GCAGCCGTAGCCTGACGCCGTGCACCTGTGGCAGTTCCGATCTGTATCTGGTTACCCGCCATGCGGACGT
GATTCCGGTTCGTCGCCGTGGCGATAGTCGTGGTTCCCTGCTGTCACCGCGCCCGATCTCGTACCTGAAA
GGTTCATCGGGTGGTCCGCTGCTGTGCCCGGCAGGTCACGCAGTTGGTATTTTTCGTGCAGCAGTCAGCA
CCCGCGGCGTGGCTAAAGCGGTTGATTTCATCCCGGTGGAATCCCTGGAAACCACGATGCGTTCTGGCAG
CGGCGACTACAAAGACGATGATGATAAATCCTCCGGCTCCGGCAGCGCTATGGTGAGCAAGGGCGAGGAG
GATAACATGGCCTCTCTCCCAGCGACACATGAGTTACACATCTTTGGCTCCATCAACGGTATGGACTTTG
ACATGGTGGGTCAGGGCACCGGCAATCCAAATGATGGTTATGAGGAGTTAAACCTGAAGTCCACCAAGGG
TGACCTCCAGTTCTCCCCCTGGATTCTGGTCCCTCATATCGGGTATGGCTTCCATCAGTACCTGCCCTAC
CCTGACGGGATGTCGCCTTTCCAGGCCGCCATGGTAGATGGCTCCGGATACCAAGTCCATCGCACAATGC
AGTTTGAAGATGGTGCCTCCCTTACTGTTAACTACCGCTACACCTACGAGGGAAGCCACATCAAAGGAGA
GGCCCAGGTGAAGGGGACTGGTTTCCCTGCTGACGGTCCTGTGATGACCAACTCGCTGACCGCTGCGGAC
TGGTGCAGGTCGAAGAAGACTTACCCCAACGACAAAACCATCATCAGTACCTTTAAGTGGAGTTACACCA
CTGGAAATGGCAAGCGCTACCGGAGCACTGCGCGGACCACCTACACCTTTGCCAAGCCAATGGCGGCTAA
CTATCTGAAGAACCAGCCGATGTACGTGTTCCGTAAGACGGAGCTCAAGCACTCCAAGACCGAGCTCAAC
TTCAAGGAGTGGCAAAAGGCCTTTACCGATGTGATGGGCATGGACGAGCTGTACGTAGGAATTCTGCAGA
TATCCAGCACAGTGGCGGCCGCTCGAGTCTAGAGGGCCCGTTTAAACCCGCTGATCAGCCTCGACTGTGC
CTTCTAGTTGCCAGCCATCTGTTGTTTGCCCCTCCCCCGTGCCTTCCTTGACCCTGGAAGGTGCCACTCC
CACTGTCCTTTCCTAATAAAATGAGGAAATTGCATCGCATTGTCTGAGTAGGTGTCATTCTATTCTGGGG
GGTGGGGTGGGGCAGGACAGCAAGGGGGAGGATTGGGAAGACAATAGCAGGCATGCTGGGGATGCGGTGG
GCTCTATGGCTTCTGAGGCGGAAAGAACCAGCTGGGGCTCTAGGGGGTATCCCC
[124 nt withheld, positions 3415-3538]
C
[91 nt withheld, positions 3540-3630]
A
[49 nt withheld, positions 3632-3680]
CCTTTGACGTTGGAGTCCACGTTCTTT
[37 nt withheld, positions 3708-3744]
ACCCTATCTCGGTCTATTCTTTTGATTTATAAGGGATTTTGCCGATTTCGGCCTATTGGTTAAAAAATGA
GCTGATTTAACAAAAATTTAACGCGAATTAATTCTGTGGAATGTGTGTCAGTTAGGGTGTGGAAAGTCCC
CAGGCTCCCCAGCAGGCAGAAGTATGCAAAGCATGCATCTCAATTAGTCAGCAACCAGGTGTGGAAAGTC
CCCAGGCTCCCCAGCAGGCAGAAGTATGCAAAGCATGCATCTCAATTAGTCAGCAACCATAGTCCCGCCC
CTAACTCCGCCCATCCCGCCCCTAACTCCGCCCAGTTCCGCCCATTCTCCGCCCCATGGCTGACTAATTT
TTTTTATTTATGCAGAGGCCGAGGCCGCCTCTGCCTCTGAGCTATTCCAGAAGTAGTGAGGAGGCTTTTT
TGGAGGCCTAGGCTTTTGCAAAAAGCTCCCGGGAGCTTGTATATCCATTTTCGGATCTGATCAAGAGACA
GGATGAGGATCGTTTCGCATGATTGAACAAGATGGATTGCACGCAGGTTCTCCGGCCGCTTGGGTGGAGA
GGCTATTCGGCTATGACTGGGCACAACAGACAATCGGCTGCTCTGATGCCGCCGTGTTCCGGCTGTCAGC
GCAGGGGCGCCCGGTTCTTTTTGTCAAGACCGACCTGTCCGGTGCCCTGAATGAACTGCAGGACGAGGCA
GCGCGGCTATCGTGGCTGGCCACGACGGGCGTTCCTTGCGCAGCTGTGCTCGACGTTGTCACTGAAGCGG
GAAGGGACTGGCTGCTATTGGGCGAAGTGCCGGGGCAGGATCTCCTGTCATCTCACCTTGCTCCTGCCGA
GAAAGTATCCATCATGGCTGATGCAATGCGGCGGCTGCATACGCTTGATCCGGCTACCTGCCCATTCGAC
CACCAAGCGAAACATCGCATCGAGCGAGCACGTACTCGGATGGAAGCCGGTCTTGTCGATCAGGATGATC
TGGACGAAGAGCATCAGGGGCTCGCGCCAGCCGAACTGTTCGCCAGGCTCAAGGCGCGCATGCCCGACGG
CGAGGATCTCGTCGTGACCCATGGCGATGCCTGCTTGCCGAATATCATGGTGGAAAATGGCCGCTTTTCT
GGATTCATCGACTGTGGCCGGCTGGGTGTGGCGGACCGCTATCAGGACATAGCGTTGGCTACCCGTGATA
TTGCTGAAGAGCTTGGCGGCGAATGGGCTGACCGCTTCCTCGTGCTTTACGGTATCGCCGCTCCCGATTC
GCAGCGCATCGCCTTCTATCGCCTTCTTGACGAGTTCTTCTGAGCGGGACTCTGGGGTTCGAAATGACCG
ACCAAGCGACGCCCAACCTGCCATCACGAGATTTCGATTCCACCGCCGCCTTCTATGAAAGGTTGGGCTT
CGGAATCGTTTTCCGGGACGCCGGCTGGATGATCCTCCAGCGCGGGGATCTCATGCTGGAGTTCTTCGCC
CACCCCAACTTGTTTATTGCAGCTTATAATGGTTACAAATAAAGCAATAGCATCACAAATTTCACAAATA
AAGCATTTTTTTCACTGCATTCTAGTTGTGGTTTGTCCAAACTCATCAATGTATCTTATCATGTCTGTAT
ACCGTCGACCTCTAGCTAGAGCTTGGCGTAATCATGGTCATAGCTGTTTCCTGTGTGAAATTGTTATCCG
CTCACAATTCCACACAACATACGAGCCGGAAGCATAAAGTGTAAAGCCTGGGGTGCCTAATGAGTGAGCT
AACTCACATTAATTGCGTTGCGCTCACTGCCCGCTTTCCAGTCGGGAAACCTGTCGTGCCAGCTGCATTA
ATGAATCGGCCAACGCGCGGGGAGAGGCGGTTTGCGTATTGGGCGCTCTTCCGCTTCCTCGCTCACTGAC
TCGCTGCGCTCGGTCGTTCGGCTGCGGCGAGCGGTATCAGCTCACTCAAAGGCGGTAATACGGTTATCCA
CAGAATCAGGGGATAACGCAGGAAAGAACATGTGAGCAAAAGGCCAGCAAAAGGCCAGGAACCGTAAAAA
GGCCGCGTTGCTGGCGTTTTTCCATAGGCTCCGCCCCCCTGACGAGCATCACAAAAATCGACGCTCAAGT
CAGAGGTGGCGAAACCCGACAGGACTATAAAGATACCAGGCGTTTCCCCCTGGAAGCTCCCTCGTGCGCT
CTCCTGTTCCGACCCTGCCGCTTACCGGATACCTGTCCGCCTTTCTCCCTTCGGGAAGCGTGGCGCTTTC
TCATAGCTCACGCTGTAGGTATCTCAGTTCGGTGTAGGTCGTTCGCTCCAAGCTGGGCTGTGTGCACGAA
CCCCCCGTTCAGCCCGACCGCTGCGCCTTATCCGGTAACTATCGTCTTGAGTCCAACCCGGTAAGACACG
ACTTATCGCCACTGGCAGCAGCCACTGGTAACAGGATTAGCAGAGCGAGGTATGTAGGCGGTGCTACAGA
GTTCTTGAAGTGGTGGCCTAACTACGGCTACACTAGAAGAACAGTATTTGGTATCTGCGCTCTGCTGAAG
CCAGTTACCTTCGGAAAAAGAGTTGGTAGCTCTTGATCCGGCAAACAAACCACCGCTGGTAGCGGTGGTT
TTTTTGTTTGCAAGCAGCAGATTACGCGCAGAAAAAAAGGATCTCAAGAAGATCCTTTGATCTTTTCTAC
GGGGTCTGACGCTCAGTGGAACGAAAACTCACGTTAAGGGATTTTGGTCATGAGATTATCAAAAAGGATC
TTCACCTAGATCCTTTTAAATTAAAAATGAAGTTTTAAATCAATCTAAAGTATATATGAGTAAACTTGGT
CTGACAGTTACCAATGCTTAATCAGTGAGGCACCTATCTCAGCGATCTGTCTATTTCGTTCATCCATAGT
TGCCTGACTCCCCGTCGTGTAGATAACTACGATACGGGAGGGCTTACCATCTGGCCCCAGTGCTGCAATG
ATACCGCGAGACCCACGCTCACCGGCTCCAGATTTATCAGCAATAAACCAGCCAGCCGGAAGGGCCGAGC
GCAGAAGTGGTCCTGCAACTTTATCCGCCTCCATCCAGTCTATTAATTGTTGCCGGGAAGCTAGAGTAAG
TAGTTCGCCAGTTAATAGTTTGCGCAACGTTGTTGCCATTGCTACAGGCATCGTGGTGTCACGCTCGTCG
TTTGGTATGGCTTCATTCAGCTCCGGTTCCCAACGATCAAGGCGAGTTACATGATCCCCCATGTTGTGCA
AAAAAGCGGTTAGCTCCTTCGGTCCTCCGATCGTTGTCAGAAGTAAGTTGGCCGCAGTGTTATCACTCAT
GGTTATGGCAGCACTGCATAATTCTCTTACTGTCATGCCATCCGTAAGATGCTTTTCTGTGACTGGTGAG
TACTCAACCAAGTCATTCTGAGAATAGTGTATGCGGCGACCGAGTTGCTCTTGCCCGGCGTCAATACGGG
ATAATACCGCGCCACATAGCAGAACTTTAAAAGTGCTCATCATTGGAAAACGTTCTTCGGGGCGAAAACT
CTCAAGGATCTTACCGCTGTTGAGATCCAGTTCGATGTAACCCACTCGTGCACCCAACTGATCTTCAGCA
TCTTTTACTTTCACCAGCGTTTCTGGGTGAGCAAAAACAGGAAGGCAAAATGCCGCAAAAAAGGGAATAA
GGGCGACACGGAAATGTTGAATACTCATACTCTTCCTTTTTCAATATTATTGAAGCATTTATCAGGGTTA
TTGTCTCATGAGCGGATACATATTTGAATGTATTTAGAAAAATAAACAAATAGGGGTTCCGCGCACATTT
CCCCGAAAAGTGCCACCTGACGTC
Features (pLannotate 1.2.2; 22 found; start..end, strand, type, name):
     28..80      -  misc_feature   bom (fragment): basis of mobility region from pBR322
    235..614     +  enhancer       CMV enhancer: human cytomegalovirus immediate early enhancer
    615..818     +  promoter       CMV promoter: human cytomegalovirus (CMV) immediate early promoter
    814..847     +  LTR            5' LTR (truncated) (fragment): truncated 5' long terminal repeat (LTR) from HIV-1
    863..881     +  promoter       T7 promoter: promoter for bacteriophage T7 RNA polymerase
    917..1582    +  CDS            CHMP2A: CHM2A_HUMAN - Also known as BC2, CHMP2. Experimental evidence at protein level: Swiss-Prot protein existence level 1. (Microbial infection) The ESCRT machinery functions in topologically equivalent membrane fission events, such as the budding of enveloped viruses (HIV-1 and other lentiviruses). Involved in HIV-1 p6- and p9-dependent virus release. From Homo sapiens (Human).
   1772..2305    +  CDS            POLG_HCV1 (fragment): Experimental evidence at protein level: Swiss-Prot protein existence level 1. [RNA-directed RNA polymerase]: RNA-dependent RNA polymerase that performs primer-template recognition and RNA synthesis during viral replication. From Hepatitis C virus genotype 1a (isolate 1) (HCV).
   2360..3064    +  CDS            mNeonGreen: mNeonGreen is a basic (constitutively fluorescent) green/yellow fluorescent protein published in 2013, derived from Branchiostoma lanceolatum. It is reported to be a very rapidly-maturing monomer with moderate acid sensitivity.
   3145..3369    +  polyA_signal   bGH poly(A) signal: bovine growth hormone polyadenylation signal
   3373..3394    +  promoter       SV40 promoter (fragment): SV40 enhancer and early promoter
   3415..3843    +  rep_origin     f1 ori (sequence partly withheld): f1 bacteriophage origin of replication; arrow indicates direction of (+) strand synthesis
   3857..4186    +  promoter       SV40 promoter: SV40 enhancer and early promoter
   4253..5044    +  CDS            neo: KKA2_KLEPN - Also known as kan, nptII. Experimental evidence at protein level: Swiss-Prot protein existence level 1. Resistance to kanamycin, neomycin, paromomycin, ribostamycin, butirosin and gentamicin B. From Klebsiella pneumoniae.
   5068..5226    +  CDS            ble (fragment): BLE_KLEPN - Experimental evidence at protein level: Swiss-Prot protein existence level 1. Binding protein with a strong affinity to the bleomycin family of antibiotics. Binds to CL990; an antimitotic-antibiotic compound. From Klebsiella pneumoniae.
   5221..5342    +  polyA_signal   SV40 poly(A) signal: SV40 polyadenylation signal
   5415..5431    -  protein_bind   lac operator: The lac repressor binds to the lac operator to inhibit transcription in E. coli. This inhibition can be relieved by adding lactose or isopropyl-β-D-thiogalactopyranoside (IPTG). lac repressor encoded by lacI
   5439..5469    -  promoter       lac promoter: promoter for the E. coli lac operon
   5484..5505    -  protein_bind   CAP binding site: CAP binding activates transcription in the presence of cAMP. E. coli catabolite activator protein
   5518..5610    -  CDS            lacI (fragment): lac repressor; lacI; The lac repressor binds to the lac operator to inhibit transcription in E. coli. This inhibition can be relieved by adding lactose or isopropyl-β-D-thiogalactopyranoside (IPTG).
   5793..6381    -  rep_origin     ori: high-copy-number ColE1/pMB1/pBR322/pUC origin of replication
   6552..7412    -  CDS            AmpR: β-lactamase; bla; confers resistance to ampicillin, carbenicillin, and related antibiotics
   7413..7517    -  promoter       AmpR promoter: bla
