[The description below was written by a language model from this plasmid's Addgene catalogue record and pLannotate feature annotations shown in this document.]
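Description:
pCHMP2A-NS3-Green is a mammalian expression plasmid built on a pcDNA3.1 backbone, about 7.5 kb in total. It is propagated in E. coli through a high-copy ColE1/pUC-type origin with ampicillin selection from the β-lactamase gene. It also carries an f1 origin and small remnants of lac regulatory sequence typical of this vector family. For selection in mammalian cells, an SV40 early promoter drives the neomycin phosphotransferase gene, terminated by an SV40 polyadenylation signal, which allows G418 selection of stable transfectants.

The payload is a single fusion open reading frame under the human CMV immediate-early enhancer and promoter, terminated by the bovine growth hormone polyadenylation signal. A T7 promoter sits upstream of the coding region. The fusion consists of human CHMP2A, an ESCRT-III subunit involved in membrane fission events including HIV-1 release. This is followed by a segment of the hepatitis C virus genotype 1a polyprotein, which the catalogue identifies as the NS3 protease, and then by the green fluorescent protein mNeonGreen at the C terminus. The automated annotation labels the HCV segment only generically as a polyprotein fragment, and the linker regions between the three modules are unannotated, so any protease cleavage sites there are not documented in the record.

The associated publication title describes an inducible ESCRT-III inhibition tool for controlling HIV-1 budding. This suggests that the NS3 protease module makes the behaviour of the CHMP2A fusion controllable, with mNeonGreen providing a fluorescent readout of expression and localisation. The record does not spell out the exact induction mechanism.
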