Addgene plasmid #223440: pCHMP2A-NS3-Green
Depositing lab: Winfried Weissenhorn. Publication: An Inducible ESCRT-III Inhibition Tool to Control HIV-1 Budding. Wang H, Gallet B, Moriscot C, Pezet M, Chatellard C, Kleman JP, Gottlinger H, Weissenhorn W, Boscheron C. Viruses. 2023 Nov 22;15(12):2289. doi: 10.3390/v15122289. PubMed 38140530.
Backbone
  Vector backbone: pCDNA 3.1
  Backbone size w/o insert (bp): 5428
  Total vector size (bp): 7536
  Vector type: Mammalian Expression
  Selectable markers: Neomycin (select with G418)
Growth in bacteria
  Bacterial resistance: Ampicillin, 100 μg/mL
  Growth temperature: 37°C
  Growth strain: DH5alpha
  Copy number: High Copy
Gene/Insert
  Gene/Insert name: CHMP2A
  Species: H. sapiens (human)
  Insert size (bp): 2157
  Entrez Gene: CHMP2A (a.k.a. BC-2, BC2, CHMP2, VPS2, VPS2A)
  Promoter: CMV
  Tag / fusion protein: NS3 Hepatitis C protease (C terminal on insert); mNeonGreen (C terminal on insert)
  Cloning method: Unknown
  Sequencing primers: 5′ pCDNA3_for, CMVfor, pEGFPN1for; 3′ pCDNA3_rev, pCR3.1-BGHrev
Resource information
  A portion of this plasmid was derived from a plasmid made by: ThermoFisher gen'art
How to cite: pCHMP2A-NS3-Green was a gift from Winfried Weissenhorn (Addgene plasmid # 223440 ; http://n2t.net/addgene:223440 ; RRID:Addgene_223440)
